Addgene plasmid #200115: pcDNA3.1-ALK-V5/HIS
Purpose: Expression of human ALK receptor tyrosine kinase in mammalian cells
Depositing lab: Pavel Krejčí. Depositing organization: Masaryk University. Publication: One reporter for in-cell activity profiling of majority of protein kinase oncogenes. Gudernova I, Foldynova-Trantirkova S, Ghannamova BE, Fafilek B, Varecha M, Balek L, Hruba E, Jonatova L, Jelinkova I, Kunova Bosakova M, Trantirek L, Mayer J, Krejci P. Elife. 2017 Feb 15;6. pii: e21536. doi: 10.7554/eLife.21536. PubMed 28199182.
Backbone
  Vector backbone: pcDNA3.1-V5/His
  Backbone manufacturer: Invitrogen
  Vector type: Mammalian Expression
Growth in bacteria
  Bacterial resistance: Ampicillin, 100 μg/mL
  Growth temperature: 37°C
  Growth strain: DH5alpha
  Copy number: High Copy
Gene/Insert
  Gene/Insert name: human ALK receptor tyrosine kinase
  Species: H. sapiens (human)
  Entrez Gene: ALK (a.k.a. ALK1, CD246, NBLST3)
  Promoter: CMV
  Tag / fusion protein: V5/His (C terminal on backbone)
  Cloning method: TOPO Cloning
Terms and licenses: Academic/Nonprofit Terms; Industry Terms: Not Available to Industry
How to cite: pcDNA3.1-ALK-V5/HIS was a gift from Pavel Krejčí (Addgene plasmid # 200115 ; http://n2t.net/addgene:200115 ; RRID:Addgene_200115)
