[The description below was written by a language model from this plasmid's Addgene catalogue record and pLannotate feature annotations shown in this document.]
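Description:
pcDNA3.1-ALK-V5/HIS is a mammalian expression plasmid of about 10.4 kb, built on the Invitrogen pcDNA3.1-V5/His backbone, into which the human ALK receptor tyrosine kinase coding sequence was inserted by TOPO cloning. It is propagated in E. coli as a high-copy plasmid through its ColE1/pUC-type origin and selected with ampicillin via the β-lactamase gene and its own promoter. An f1 phage origin is also present, which in principle allows single-stranded DNA production. Short fragments annotated as lac promoter/operator, lacI, bom and ble are backbone remnants with no evident role. The brief hit to an HIV-1 LTR next to the CMV promoter is likely an annotation artefact rather than a viral element.

The ALK open reading frame, roughly 4.9 kb, is driven by the human cytomegalovirus immediate-early enhancer and promoter and terminated by the bovine growth hormone polyadenylation signal. A T7 promoter lies between the CMV promoter and the insert, where it can serve for in vitro transcription or as a sequencing primer site. According to the catalogue entry, the backbone adds a C-terminal V5/His tag. The feature table annotates the V5 epitope just downstream of ALK but does not separately list the polyhistidine stretch. A second cassette, consisting of the SV40 early promoter, the neomycin phosphotransferase gene and the SV40 poly(A) signal, allows G418 selection of stably transfected mammalian cells.

The stated purpose is expression of human ALK in mammalian cells, and the V5 epitope permits detection of the protein. The associated publication concerns a reporter for profiling the in-cell activity of oncogenic protein kinases, which suggests that this plasmid supplied ALK as one of the kinases tested.
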