Features (pLannotate 1.2.2; 21 found; start..end, strand, type, name):
     28..80      -  misc_feature   bom (fragment): basis of mobility region from pBR322
    235..614     +  enhancer       CMV enhancer: human cytomegalovirus immediate early enhancer
    615..818     +  promoter       CMV promoter: human cytomegalovirus (CMV) immediate early promoter
    814..847     +  LTR            5' LTR (truncated) (fragment): truncated 5' long terminal repeat (LTR) from HIV-1
    863..881     +  promoter       T7 promoter: promoter for bacteriophage T7 RNA polymerase
    983..5842    +  CDS            ALK: ALK_HUMAN - Experimental evidence at protein level: Swiss-Prot protein existence level 1. Neuronal receptor tyrosine kinase that is essentially and transiently expressed in specific regions of the central and peripheral nervous systems and plays an important role in the genesis and differentiation of the nervous system. Transduces signals from ligands at the cell surface, through specific activation of the mitogen- activated protein kinase (MAPK) pathway. Phosphorylates almost exclusively at the first tyrosine of the Y-x-x-x-Y-Y motif. Following activation by ligand, ALK induces tyrosine phosp
   5912..5953    +  CDS            V5 tag: epitope tag from simian virus 5
   6009..6233    +  polyA_signal   bGH poly(A) signal: bovine growth hormone polyadenylation signal
   6237..6258    +  promoter       SV40 promoter (fragment): SV40 enhancer and early promoter
   6279..6707    +  rep_origin     f1 ori (sequence partly withheld): f1 bacteriophage origin of replication; arrow indicates direction of (+) strand synthesis
   6721..7050    +  promoter       SV40 promoter: SV40 enhancer and early promoter
   7117..7908    +  CDS            neo: KKA2_KLEPN - Also known as kan, nptII. Experimental evidence at protein level: Swiss-Prot protein existence level 1. Resistance to kanamycin, neomycin, paromomycin, ribostamycin, butirosin and gentamicin B. From Klebsiella pneumoniae.
   7934..8092    +  CDS            ble (fragment): BLE_KLEPN - Experimental evidence at protein level: Swiss-Prot protein existence level 1. Binding protein with a strong affinity to the bleomycin family of antibiotics. Binds to CL990; an antimitotic-antibiotic compound. From Klebsiella pneumoniae.
   8087..8208    +  polyA_signal   SV40 poly(A) signal: SV40 polyadenylation signal
   8281..8297    -  protein_bind   lac operator: The lac repressor binds to the lac operator to inhibit transcription in E. coli. This inhibition can be relieved by adding lactose or isopropyl-β-D-thiogalactopyranoside (IPTG). lac repressor encoded by lacI
   8305..8335    -  promoter       lac promoter: promoter for the E. coli lac operon
   8350..8371    -  protein_bind   CAP binding site: CAP binding activates transcription in the presence of cAMP. E. coli catabolite activator protein
   8384..8476    -  CDS            lacI (fragment): lac repressor; lacI; The lac repressor binds to the lac operator to inhibit transcription in E. coli. This inhibition can be relieved by adding lactose or isopropyl-β-D-thiogalactopyranoside (IPTG).
   8659..9247    -  rep_origin     ori: high-copy-number ColE1/pMB1/pBR322/pUC origin of replication
   9418..10278   -  CDS            AmpR: β-lactamase; bla; confers resistance to ampicillin, carbenicillin, and related antibiotics
  10279..10383   -  promoter       AmpR promoter: bla
>Addgene plasmid #200115 | pcDNA3.1-ALK-V5/HIS | addgene full sequence | sequence record 393564 | Addgene NGS Result
GACGGATCGGGAGATCTCCCGATCCCCTATGGTGCACTCTCAGTACAATCTGCTCTGATGCCGCATAGTT
AAGCCAGTATCTGCTCCCTGCTTGTGTGTTGGAGGTCGCTGAGTAGTGCGCGAGCAAAATTTAAGCTACA
ACAAGGCAAGGCTTGACCGACAATTGCATGAAGAATCTGCTTAGGGTTAGGCGTTTTGCGCTGCTTCGCG
ATGTACGGGCCAGATATACGCGTTGACATTGATTATTGACTAGTTATTAATAGTAATCAATTACGGGGTC
ATTAGTTCATAGCCCATATATGGAGTTCCGCGTTACATAACTTACGGTAAATGGCCCGCCTGGCTGACCG
CCCAACGACCCCCGCCCATTGACGTCAATAATGACGTATGTTCCCATAGTAACGCCAATAGGGACTTTCC
ATTGACGTCAATGGGTGGAGTATTTACGGTAAACTGCCCACTTGGCAGTACATCAAGTGTATCATATGCC
AAGTACGCCCCCTATTGACGTCAATGACGGTAAATGGCCCGCCTGGCATTATGCCCAGTACATGACCTTA
TGGGACTTTCCTACTTGGCAGTACATCTACGTATTAGTCATCGCTATTACCATGGTGATGCGGTTTTGGC
AGTACATCAATGGGCGTGGATAGCGGTTTGACTCACGGGGATTTCCAAGTCTCCACCCCATTGACGTCAA
TGGGAGTTTGTTTTGGCACCAAAATCAACGGGACTTTCCAAAATGTCGTAACAACTCCGCCCCATTGACG
CAAATGGGCGGTAGGCGTGTACGGTGGGAGGTCTATATAAGCAGAGCTCTCTGGCTAACTAGAGAACCCA
CTGCTTACTGGCTTATCGAAATTAATACGACTCACTATAGGGAGACCCAAGCTGGCTAGTTAAGCTTGGT
ACCGAGCTCGGATCCACTAGTCCAGTGTGGTGGAATTGCCCTTCACCAGCAGAAGGGCCGTCAAGGCCCA
CCATGGGAGCCATCGGGCTCCTGTGGCTCCTGCCGCTGCTGCTTTCCACGGCAGCTGTGGGCTCCGGGAT
GGGGACCGGCCAGCGCGCGGGCTCCCCAGCTGCGGGGCCGCCGCTGCAGCCCCGGGAGCCACTCAGCTAC
TCGCGCCTGCAGAGGAAGAGTCTGGCAGTTGACTTCGTGGTGCCCTCGCTCTTCCGTGTCTACGCCCGGG
ACCTACTGCTGCCACCATCCTCCTCGGAGCTGAAGGCTGGCAGGCCCGAGGCCCGCGGCTCGCTAGCTCT
GGACTGCGCCCCGCTGCTCAGGTTGCTGGGGCCGGCGCCGGGGGTCTCCTGGACCGCCGGTTCACCAGCC
CCGGCAGAGGCCCGGACGCTGTCCAGGGTGCTGAAGGGCGGCTCCGTGCGCAAGCTCCGGCGTGCCAAGC
AGTTGGTGCTGGAGCTGGGCGAGGAGGCGATCTTGGAGGGTTGCGTCGGGCCCCCCGGGGAGGCGGCTGT
GGGGCTGCTCCAGTTCAATCTCAGCGAGCTGTTCAGTTGGTGGATTCGCCAAGGCGAAGGGCGACTGAGG
ATCCGCCTGATGCCCGAGAAGAAGGCGTCGGAAGTGGGCAGAGAGGGAAGGCTGTCCGCGGCAATTCGCG
CCTCCCAGCCCCGCCTTCTCTTCCAGATCTTCGGGACTGGTCATAGCTCCTTGGAATCACCAACAAACAT
GCCTTCTCCTTCTCCTGATTATTTTACATGGAATCTCACCTGGATAATGAAAGACTCCTTCCCTTTCCTG
TCTCATCGCAGCCGATATGGTCTGGAGTGCAGCTTTGACTTCCCCTGTGAGCTGGAGTATTCCCCTCCAC
TGCATGACCTCAGGAACCAGAGCTGGTCCTGGCGCCGCATCCCCTCCGAGGAGGCCTCCCAGATGGACTT
GCTGGATGGGCCTGGGGCAGAGCGTTCTAAGGAGATGCCCAGAGGCTCCTTTCTCCTTCTCAACACCTCA
GCTGACTCCAAGCACACCATCCTGAGTCCGTGGATGAGGAGCAGCAGTGAGCACTGCACACTGGCCGTCT
CGGTGCACAGGCACCTGCAGCCCTCTGGAAGGTACATTGCCCAGCTGCTGCCCCACAACGAGGCTGCAAG
AGAGATCCTCCTGATGCCCACTCCAGGGAAGCATGGTTGGACAGTGCTCCAGGGAAGAATCGGGCGTCCA
GACAACCCATTTCGAGTGGCCCTGGAATACATCTCCAGTGGAAACCGCAGCTTGTCTGCAGTGGACTTCT
TTGCCCTGAAGAACTGCAGTGAAGGAACATCCCCAGGCTCCAAGATGGCCCTGCAGAGCTCCTTCACTTG
TTGGAATGGGACAGTCCTCCAGCTTGGGCAGGCCTGTGACTTCCACCAGGACTGTGCCCAGGGAGAAGAT
GAGAGCCAGATGTGCCGGAAACTGCCTGTGGGTTTTTACTGCAACTTTGAAGATGGCTTCTGTGGCTGGA
CCCAAGGCACACTGTCACCCCACACTCCTCAATGGCAGGTCAGGACCCTAAAGGATGCCCGGTTCCAGGA
CCACCAAGACCATGCTCTATTGCTCAGTACCACTGATGTCCCCGCTTCTGAAAGTGCTACAGTGACCAGT
GCTACGTTTCCTGCACCGATCAAGAGCTCTCCATGTGAGCTCCGAATGTCCTGGCTCATTCGTGGAGTCT
TGAGGGGAAACGTGTCCTTGGTGCTAGTGGAGAACAAAACCGGGAAGGAGCAAGGCAGGATGGTCTGGCA
TGTCGCCGCCTATGAAGGCTTGAGCCTGTGGCAGTGGATGGTGTTGCCTCTCCTCGATGTGTCTGACAGG
TTCTGGCTGCAGATGGTCGCATGGTGGGGACAAGGATCCAGAGCCATCGTGGCTTTTGACAATATCTCCA
TCAGCCTGGACTGCTACCTCACCATTAGCGGAGAGGACAAGATCCTGCAGAATACAGCACCCAAATCAAG
AAACCTGTTTGAGAGAAACCCAAACAAGGAGCTGAAACCCGGGGAAAATTCACCAAGACAGACCCCCATC
TTTGACCCTACAGTTCATTGGCTGTTCACCACATGTGGGGCCAGCGGGCCCCATGGCCCCACCCAGGCAC
AGTGCAACAACGCCTACCAGAACTCCAACCTGAGCGTGGAGGTGGGGAGCGAGGGCCCCCTGAAAGGCAT
CCAGATCTGGAAGGTGCCAGCCACCGACACCTACAGCATCTCGGGCTACGGAGCTGCTGGCGGGAAAGGC
GGGAAGAACACCATGATGCGGTCCCACGGCGTGTCTGTGCTGGGCATCTTCAACCTGGAGAAGGATGACA
TGCTGTACATCCTGGTTGGGCAGCAGGGAGAGGACGCCTGCCCCAGTACAAACCAGTTAATCCAGAAAGT
CTGCATTGGAGAGAACAATGTGATAGAAGAAGAAATCCGTGTGAACAGAAGCGTGCATGAGTGGGCAGGA
GGCGGAGGAGGAGGGGGTGGAGCCACCTACGTATTTAAGATGAAGGATGGAGTGCCGGTGCCCCTGATCA
TTGCAGCCGGAGGTGGTGGCAGGGCCTACGGGGCCAAGACAGACACGTTCCACCCAGAGAGACTGGAGAA
TAACTCCTCGGTTCTAGGGCTAAACGGCAATTCCGGAGCCGCAGGTGGTGGAGGTGGCTGGAATGATAAC
ACTTCCTTGCTCTGGGCCGGAAAATCTTTGCAGGAGGGTGCCACCGGAGGACATTCCTGCCCCCAGGCCA
TGAAGAAGTGGGGGTGGGAGACAAGAGGGGGTTTCGGAGGGGGTGGAGGGGGGTGCTCCTCAGGTGGAGG
AGGCGGAGGATATATAGGCGGCAATGCAGCCTCAAACAATGACCCCGAAATGGATGGGGAAGATGGGGTT
TCCTTCATCAGTCCACTGGGCATCCTGTACACCCCAGCTTTAAAAGTGATGGAAGGCCACGGGGAAGTGA
ATATTAAGCATTATCTAAACTGCAGTCACTGTGAGGTAGACGAATGTCACATGGACCCTGAAAGCCACAA
GGTCATCTGCTTCTGTGACCACGGGACGGTGCTGGCTGAGGATGGCGTCTCCTGCATTGTGTCACCCACC
CCGGAGCCACACCTGCCACTCTCGCTGATCCTCTCTGTGGTGACCTCTGCCCTCGTGGCCGCCCTGGTCC
TGGCTTTCTCCGGCATCATGATTGTGTACCGCCGGAAGCACCAGGAGCTGCAAGCCATGCAGATGGAGCT
GCAGAGCCCTGAGTACAAGCTGAGCAAGCTCCGCACCTCGACCATCATGACCGACTACAACCCCAACTAC
TGCTTTGCTGGCAAGACCTCCTCCATCAGTGACCTGAAGGAGGTGCCGCGGAAAAACATCACCCTCATTC
GGGGTCTGGGCCATGGCGCCTTTGGGGAGGTGTATGAAGGCCAGGTGTCCGGAATGCCCAACGACCCAAG
CCCCCTGCAAGTGGCTGTGAAGACGCTGCCTGAAGTGTGCTCTGAACAGGACGAACTGGATTTCCTCATG
GAAGCCCTGATCATCAGCAAATTCAACCACCAGAACATTGTTCGCTGCATTGGGGTGAGCCTGCAATCCC
TGCCCCGGTTCATCCTGCTGGAGCTCATGGCGGGGGGAGACCTCAAGTCCTTCCTCCGAGAGACCCGCCC
TCGCCCGAGCCAGCCCTCCTCCCTGGCCATGCTGGACCTTCTGCACGTGGCTCGGGACATTGCCTGTGGC
TGTCAGTATTTGGAGGAAAACCACTTCATCCACCGAGACATTGCTGCCAGAAACTGCCTCTTGACCTGTC
CAGGCCCTGGAAGAGTGGCCAAGATTGGAGACTTCGGGATGGCCCGAGACATCTACAGGGCGAGCTACTA
TAGAAAGGGAGGCTGTGCCATGCTGCCAGTTAAGTGGATGCCCCCAGAGGCCTTCATGGAAGGAATATTC
ACTTCTAAAACAGACACATGGTCCTTTGGAGTGCTGCTATGGGAAATCTTTTCTCTTGGATATATGCCAT
ACCCCAGCAAAAGCAACCAGGAAGTTCTGGAGTTTGTCACCAGTGGAGGCCGGATGGACCCACCCAAGAA
CTGCCCTGGGCCTGTATACCGGATAATGACTCAGTGCTGGCAACATCAGCCTGAAGACAGGCCCAACTTT
GCCATCATTTTGGAGAGGATTGAATACTGCACCCAGGACCCGGATGTAATCAACACCGCTTTGCCGATAG
AATATGGTCCACTTGTGGAAGAGGAAGAGAAAGTGCCTGTGAGGCCCAAGGACCCTGAGGGGGTTCCTCC
TCTCCTGGTCTCTCAACAGGCAAAACGGGAGGAGGAGCGCAGCCCAGCTGCCCCACCACCTCTGCCTACC
ACCTCCTCTGGCAAGGCTGCAAAGAAACCCACAGCTGCAGAGATCTCTGTTCGAGTCCCTAGAGGGCCGG
CCGTGGAAGGGGGACACGTGAATATGGCATTCTCTCAGTCCAACCCTCCTTCGGAGTTGCACAAGGTCCA
CGGATCCAGAAACAAGCCCACCAGCTTGTGGAACCCAACGTACGGCTCCTGGTTTACAGAGAAACCCACC
AAAAAGAATAATCCTATAGCAAAGAAGGAGCCACACGACAGGGGTAACCTGGGGCTGGAGGGAAGCTGTA
CTGTCCCACCTAACGTTGCAACTGGGAGACTTCCGGGGGCCTCACTGCTCCTAGAGCCCTCTTCGCTGAC
TGCCAATATGAAGGAGGTACCTCTGTTCAGGCTACGTCACTTCCCTTGTGGGAATGTCAATTACGGCTAC
CAGCAACAGGGCTTGCCCTTAGAAGCCGCTACTGCCCCTGGAGCTGGTCATTACGAGGATACCATTCTGA
AAAGCAAGAATAGCATGAACCAGCCTGGGCCCGCAAAGGGCAATTCTGCAGATATCCAGCACAGTGGCGG
CCGCTCGAGTCTAGAGGGCCCGCGGTTCGAAGGTAAGCCTATCCCTAACCCTCTCCTCGGTCTCGATTCT
ACGCGTACCGGTCATCATCACCATCACCATTGAGTTTAAACCCGCTGATCAGCCTCGACTGTGCCTTCTA
GTTGCCAGCCATCTGTTGTTTGCCCCTCCCCCGTGCCTTCCTTGACCCTGGAAGGTGCCACTCCCACTGT
CCTTTCCTAATAAAATGAGGAAATTGCATCGCATTGTCTGAGTAGGTGTCATTCTATTCTGGGGGGTGGG
GTGGGGCAGGACAGCAAGGGGGAGGATTGGGAAGACAATAGCAGGCATGCTGGGGATGCGGTGGGCTCTA
TGGCTTCTGAGGCGGAAAGAACCAGCTGGGGCTCTAGGGGGTATCCCC
[124 nt withheld, positions 6279-6402]
C
[91 nt withheld, positions 6404-6494]
A
[49 nt withheld, positions 6496-6544]
CCTTTGACGTTGGAGTCCACGTTCTTT
[37 nt withheld, positions 6572-6608]
ACCCTATCTCGGTCTATTCTTTTGATTTATAAGGGATTTTGCCGATTTCGGCCTATTGGTTAAAAAATGA
GCTGATTTAACAAAAATTTAACGCGAATTAATTCTGTGGAATGTGTGTCAGTTAGGGTGTGGAAAGTCCC
CAGGCTCCCCAGCAGGCAGAAGTATGCAAAGCATGCATCTCAATTAGTCAGCAACCAGGTGTGGAAAGTC
CCCAGGCTCCCCAGCAGGCAGAAGTATGCAAAGCATGCATCTCAATTAGTCAGCAACCATAGTCCCGCCC
CTAACTCCGCCCATCCCGCCCCTAACTCCGCCCAGTTCCGCCCATTCTCCGCCCCATGGCTGACTAATTT
TTTTTATTTATGCAGAGGCCGAGGCCGCCTCTGCCTCTGAGCTATTCCAGAAGTAGTGAGGAGGCTTTTT
TGGAGGCCTAGGCTTTTGCAAAAAGCTCCCGGGAGCTTGTATATCCATTTTCGGATCTGATCAAGAGACA
GGATGAGGATCGTTTCGCATGATTGAACAAGATGGATTGCACGCAGGTTCTCCGGCCGCTTGGGTGGAGA
GGCTATTCGGCTATGACTGGGCACAACAGACAATCGGCTGCTCTGATGCCGCCGTGTTCCGGCTGTCAGC
GCAGGGGCGCCCGGTTCTTTTTGTCAAGACCGACCTGTCCGGTGCCCTGAATGAACTGCAGGACGAGGCA
GCGCGGCTATCGTGGCTGGCCACGACGGGCGTTCCTTGCGCAGCTGTGCTCGACGTTGTCACTGAAGCGG
GAAGGGACTGGCTGCTATTGGGCGAAGTGCCGGGGCAGGATCTCCTGTCATCTCACCTTGCTCCTGCCGA
GAAAGTATCCATCATGGCTGATGCAATGCGGCGGCTGCATACGCTTGATCCGGCTACCTGCCCATTCGAC
CACCAAGCGAAACATCGCATCGAGCGAGCACGTACTCGGATGGAAGCCGGTCTTGTCGATCAGGATGATC
TGGACGAAGAGCATCAGGGGCTCGCGCCAGCCGAACTGTTCGCCAGGCTCAAGGCGCGCATGCCCGACGG
CGAGGATCTCGTCGTGACCCATGGCGATGCCTGCTTGCCGAATATCATGGTGGAAAATGGCCGCTTTTCT
GGATTCATCGACTGTGGCCGGCTGGGTGTGGCGGACCGCTATCAGGACATAGCGTTGGCTACCCGTGATA
TTGCTGAAGAGCTTGGCGGCGAATGGGCTGACCGCTTCCTCGTGCTTTACGGTATCGCCGCTCCCGATTC
GCAGCGCATCGCCTTCTATCGCCTTCTTGACGAGTTCTTCTGAGCGGGACTCTGGGGTTCGCGAAATGAC
CGACCAAGCGACGCCCAACCTGCCATCACGAGATTTCGATTCCACCGCCGCCTTCTATGAAAGGTTGGGC
TTCGGAATCGTTTTCCGGGACGCCGGCTGGATGATCCTCCAGCGCGGGGATCTCATGCTGGAGTTCTTCG
CCCACCCCAACTTGTTTATTGCAGCTTATAATGGTTACAAATAAAGCAATAGCATCACAAATTTCACAAA
TAAAGCATTTTTTTCACTGCATTCTAGTTGTGGTTTGTCCAAACTCATCAATGTATCTTATCATGTCTGT
ATACCGTCGACCTCTAGCTAGAGCTTGGCGTAATCATGGTCATAGCTGTTTCCTGTGTGAAATTGTTATC
CGCTCACAATTCCACACAACATACGAGCCGGAAGCATAAAGTGTAAAGCCTGGGGTGCCTAATGAGTGAG
CTAACTCACATTAATTGCGTTGCGCTCACTGCCCGCTTTCCAGTCGGGAAACCTGTCGTGCCAGCTGCAT
TAATGAATCGGCCAACGCGCGGGGAGAGGCGGTTTGCGTATTGGGCGCTCTTCCGCTTCCTCGCTCACTG
ACTCGCTGCGCTCGGTCGTTCGGCTGCGGCGAGCGGTATCAGCTCACTCAAAGGCGGTAATACGGTTATC
CACAGAATCAGGGGATAACGCAGGAAAGAACATGTGAGCAAAAGGCCAGCAAAAGGCCAGGAACCGTAAA
AAGGCCGCGTTGCTGGCGTTTTTCCATAGGCTCCGCCCCCCTGACGAGCATCACAAAAATCGACGCTCAA
GTCAGAGGTGGCGAAACCCGACAGGACTATAAAGATACCAGGCGTTTCCCCCTGGAAGCTCCCTCGTGCG
CTCTCCTGTTCCGACCCTGCCGCTTACCGGATACCTGTCCGCCTTTCTCCCTTCGGGAAGCGTGGCGCTT
TCTCATAGCTCACGCTGTAGGTATCTCAGTTCGGTGTAGGTCGTTCGCTCCAAGCTGGGCTGTGTGCACG
AACCCCCCGTTCAGCCCGACCGCTGCGCCTTATCCGGTAACTATCGTCTTGAGTCCAACCCGGTAAGACA
CGACTTATCGCCACTGGCAGCAGCCACTGGTAACAGGATTAGCAGAGCGAGGTATGTAGGCGGTGCTACA
GAGTTCTTGAAGTGGTGGCCTAACTACGGCTACACTAGAAGAACAGTATTTGGTATCTGCGCTCTGCTGA
AGCCAGTTACCTTCGGAAAAAGAGTTGGTAGCTCTTGATCCGGCAAACAAACCACCGCTGGTAGCGGTGG
TTTTTTTGTTTGCAAGCAGCAGATTACGCGCAGAAAAAAAGGATCTCAAGAAGATCCTTTGATCTTTTCT
ACGGGGTCTGACGCTCAGTGGAACGAAAACTCACGTTAAGGGATTTTGGTCATGAGATTATCAAAAAGGA
TCTTCACCTAGATCCTTTTAAATTAAAAATGAAGTTTTAAATCAATCTAAAGTATATATGAGTAAACTTG
GTCTGACAGTTACCAATGCTTAATCAGTGAGGCACCTATCTCAGCGATCTGTCTATTTCGTTCATCCATA
GTTGCCTGACTCCCCGTCGTGTAGATAACTACGATACGGGAGGGCTTACCATCTGGCCCCAGTGCTGCAA
TGATACCGCGAGACCCACGCTCACCGGCTCCAGATTTATCAGCAATAAACCAGCCAGCCGGAAGGGCCGA
GCGCAGAAGTGGTCCTGCAACTTTATCCGCCTCCATCCAGTCTATTAATTGTTGCCGGGAAGCTAGAGTA
AGTAGTTCGCCAGTTAATAGTTTGCGCAACGTTGTTGCCATTGCTACAGGCATCGTGGTGTCACGCTCGT
CGTTTGGTATGGCTTCATTCAGCTCCGGTTCCCAACGATCAAGGCGAGTTACATGATCCCCCATGTTGTG
CAAAAAAGCGGTTAGCTCCTTCGGTCCTCCGATCGTTGTCAGAAGTAAGTTGGCCGCAGTGTTATCACTC
ATGGTTATGGCAGCACTGCATAATTCTCTTACTGTCATGCCATCCGTAAGATGCTTTTCTGTGACTGGTG
AGTACTCAACCAAGTCATTCTGAGAATAGTGTATGCGGCGACCGAGTTGCTCTTGCCCGGCGTCAATACG
GGATAATACCGCGCCACATAGCAGAACTTTAAAAGTGCTCATCATTGGAAAACGTTCTTCGGGGCGAAAA
CTCTCAAGGATCTTACCGCTGTTGAGATCCAGTTCGATGTAACCCACTCGTGCACCCAACTGATCTTCAG
CATCTTTTACTTTCACCAGCGTTTCTGGGTGAGCAAAAACAGGAAGGCAAAATGCCGCAAAAAAGGGAAT
AAGGGCGACACGGAAATGTTGAATACTCATACTCTTCCTTTTTCAATATTATTGAAGCATTTATCAGGGT
TATTGTCTCATGAGCGGATACATATTTGAATGTATTTAGAAAAATAAACAAATAGGGGTTCCGCGCACAT
TTCCCCGAAAAGTGCCACCTGACGTC
